Addgene plasmid #221868: pEGFP-C1_N-NLS_WT POLH
Purpose: Expresses WT POLH with an N-terminal NLS-GFP tag in mammalian cells
Depositing lab: Roger Woodgate. Depositing organization: National Institute of Child Health and Human Development (NICHD). Publication: Human DNA polymerase eta is regulated by mutually exclusive mono-ubiquitination and mono-NEDDylation. Moreno NC, Korchak EJ, Latancia MT, D'Orlando DA, Adegbenro T, Barnes RP, Bezsonova I, Woodgate R, Ashton NW. Nucleic Acids Res. 2026 Feb 5;54(4):gkag098. doi: 10.1093/nar/gkag098. PubMed 41693564.
Backbone
  Vector backbone: pEGFP-C1_N-NLS
  Total vector size (bp): 6861
  Vector type: Mammalian Expression
Growth in bacteria
  Bacterial resistance: Kanamycin, 50 μg/mL
  Growth temperature: 37°C
  Growth strain: DH5alpha
  Copy number: High Copy
Gene/Insert
  Gene/Insert name: POLH (alt name: DNA polymerase eta)
  Species: H. sapiens (human)
  Entrez Gene: POLH (a.k.a. RAD30, RAD30A, XP-V, XPV)
  Promoter: CMV
  Tag / fusion protein: NLS-EGFP (N terminal on backbone)
  Cloning method: Restriction Enzyme; 5′ cloning site XhoI (not destroyed); 3′ cloning site BamHI (not destroyed)
  Sequencing primers: 5′ CATGGTCCTGCTGGAGTTCGTG
Terms and licenses: Academic/Nonprofit Terms; Industry Terms: Not Available to Industry
Depositor comments: The CDS for WT POLH was cloned into pEGFP-C1_N-NLS (Addgene #221867). Please visit https://doi.org/10.1101/2024.10.12.618026 for bioRxiv preprint.
How to cite: pEGFP-C1_N-NLS_WT POLH was a gift from Roger Woodgate (Addgene plasmid # 221868 ; http://n2t.net/addgene:221868 ; RRID:Addgene_221868)
