[The description below was written by a language model from this plasmid's Addgene catalogue record and pLannotate feature annotations shown in this document.]
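Description:
pEGFP-C1_N-NLS_WT POLH is a 6,861 bp mammalian expression plasmid that produces wild-type human DNA polymerase eta (POLH, also known as RAD30A or XPV) fused at its N-terminus to an NLS-EGFP tag. It is built on pEGFP-C1_N-NLS, a derivative of the pEGFP-C1 fusion vector carrying a nuclear localisation signal ahead of EGFP. The POLH coding sequence was inserted between the XhoI and BamHI sites of the multiple cloning site, both of which are retained. Transcription is driven by the human cytomegalovirus immediate-early enhancer and promoter and terminated by the SV40 polyadenylation signal. The feature table annotates EGFP, a short remnant of the cloning site as linker, and then the POLH reading frame. The NLS itself is not called as a separate feature, though there is unannotated space between the promoter and EGFP consistent with its stated N-terminal position.

The plasmid is maintained in E. coli at high copy through a pUC-type ColE1 origin and selected with kanamycin. The single NeoR/KanR (Tn5 aminoglycoside phosphotransferase) gene sits behind tandem bacterial (bla) and SV40 early promoters and ends with an HSV TK polyadenylation signal, so it can also give G418 selection in mammalian cells. An f1 origin is present as well. The short large T antigen, ble and bGH poly(A) fragments in the annotation appear to be backbone remnants rather than functional parts.

POLH is a translesion synthesis polymerase that inserts nucleotides opposite DNA lesions. This construct allows fluorescent tracking of the nuclear-targeted wild-type enzyme in transfected cells. The associated study concerns regulation of polymerase eta by mono-ubiquitination and mono-NEDDylation, for which this plasmid would plausibly provide the wild-type form.
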