Features (pLannotate 1.2.2; 15 found; start..end, strand, type, name):
     61..364     +  enhancer       CMV enhancer: human cytomegalovirus immediate early enhancer
    365..568     +  promoter       CMV promoter: human cytomegalovirus (CMV) immediate early promoter
    646..1359    +  CDS            EGFP: EGFP is a basic (constitutively fluorescent) green fluorescent protein published in 1996, derived from Aequorea victoria. It is reported to be a rapidly-maturing weak dimer with moderate acid sensitivity.
   1360..1378    +  misc_feature   MCS (fragment): multiple cloning site
   1381..3516    +  CDS            POLH (sequence partly withheld): POLH_HUMAN - Also known as RAD30, RAD30A, XPV. Experimental evidence at protein level: Swiss-Prot protein existence level 1. DNA polymerase specifically involved in the DNA repair by translesion synthesis (TLS) (PubMed:10385124, PubMed:11743006, PubMed:24449906, PubMed:24553286, PubMed:16357261). Due to low processivity on both damaged and normal DNA, cooperates with the heterotetrameric (REV3L, REV7, POLD2 and POLD3) POLZ complex for complete bypass of DNA lesions. Inserts one or 2 nucleotide(s) opposite the lesion, the primer is further extended by the tetrameric POLZ complex. In the case of
   3542..3626    +  CDS            large T antigen (fragment): large T antigen from SV40 (simian virus 40)
   3649..3770    +  polyA_signal   SV40 poly(A) signal: SV40 polyadenylation signal
   3804..4232    -  rep_origin     f1 ori (sequence partly withheld): f1 bacteriophage origin of replication; arrow indicates direction of (+) strand synthesis
   4259..4363    +  promoter       AmpR promoter: bla
   4365..4722    +  promoter       SV40 promoter: SV40 enhancer and early promoter
   4757..5551    +  CDS            NeoR/KanR: aminoglycoside phosphotransferase from Tn5; aph(3')-II (or nptII); confers resistance to neomycin, kanamycin, and G418 (Geneticin®)
   5572..5724    +  CDS            ble (fragment): BLE_KLEPN - Experimental evidence at protein level: Swiss-Prot protein existence level 1. Binding protein with a strong affinity to the bleomycin family of antibiotics. Binds to CL990; an antimitotic-antibiotic compound. From Klebsiella pneumoniae.
   5783..5830    +  polyA_signal   HSV TK poly(A) signal: herpes simplex virus thymidine kinase polyadenylation signal (Cole and Stacy, 1985)
   5921..5937    -  polyA_signal   bGH poly(A) signal (fragment): bovine growth hormone polyadenylation signal
   6159..6747    +  rep_origin     ori: high-copy-number ColE1/pMB1/pBR322/pUC origin of replication
>Addgene plasmid #221868 | pEGFP-C1_N-NLS_WT POLH | addgene full sequence | sequence record 438371 | Addgene NGS Result
TAGTTATTAATAGTAATCAATTACGGGGTCATTAGTTCATAGCCCATATATGGAGTTCCGCGTTACATAA
CTTACGGTAAATGGCCCGCCTGGCTGACCGCCCAACGACCCCCGCCCATTGACGTCAATAATGACGTATG
TTCCCATAGTAACGCCAATAGGGACTTTCCATTGACGTCAATGGGTGGAGTATTTACGGTAAACTGCCCA
CTTGGCAGTACATCAAGTGTATCATATGCCAAGTACGCCCCCTATTGACGTCAATGACGGTAAATGGCCC
GCCTGGCATTATGCCCAGTACATGACCTTATGGGACTTTCCTACTTGGCAGTACATCTACGTATTAGTCA
TCGCTATTACCATGGTGATGCGGTTTTGGCAGTACATCAATGGGCGTGGATAGCGGTTTGACTCACGGGG
ATTTCCAAGTCTCCACCCCATTGACGTCAATGGGAGTTTGTTTTGGCACCAAAATCAACGGGACTTTCCA
AAATGTCGTAACAACTCCGCCCCATTGACGCAAATGGGCGGTAGGCGTGTACGGTGGGAGGTCTATATAA
GCAGAGCTGGTTTAGTGAACCGTCAGATCCGCTAGCGCTACCGGTCGCCACCATGCCAAAGAAGAAGCGA
AAGGTAGCAGATCCAGTGAGCAAGGGCGAGGAGCTGTTCACCGGGGTGGTGCCCATCCTGGTCGAGCTGG
ACGGCGACGTAAACGGCCACAAGTTCAGCGTGTCCGGCGAGGGCGAGGGCGATGCCACCTACGGCAAGCT
GACCCTGAAGTTCATCTGCACCACCGGCAAGCTGCCCGTGCCCTGGCCCACCCTCGTGACCACCCTGACC
TACGGCGTGCAGTGCTTCAGCCGCTACCCCGACCACATGAAGCAGCACGACTTCTTCAAGTCCGCCATGC
CCGAAGGCTACGTCCAGGAGCGCACCATCTTCTTCAAGGACGACGGCAACTACAAGACCCGCGCCGAGGT
GAAGTTCGAGGGCGACACCCTGGTGAACCGCATCGAGCTGAAGGGCATCGACTTCAAGGAGGACGGCAAC
ATCCTGGGGCACAAGCTGGAGTACAACTACAACAGCCACAACGTCTATATCATGGCCGACAAGCAGAAGA
ACGGCATCAAGGTGAACTTCAAGATCCGCCACAACATCGAGGACGGCAGCGTGCAGCTCGCCGACCACTA
CCAGCAGAACACCCCCATCGGCGACGGCCCCGTGCTGCTGCCCGACAACCACTACCTGAGCACCCAGTCC
GCCCTGAGCAAAGACCCCAACGAGAAGCGCGATCACATGGTCCTGCTGGAGTTCGTGACCGCCGCCGGGA
TCACTCTCGGCATGGACGAGCTGTACAAGTCCGGACTCAGATCTCGAGTGGCTACTGGACAGGATCGAGT
GGTTGCTCTCGTGGACATGGACTGTTTTTTTGTTCAAGTGGAGCAGCGGCAAAATCCTCATTTGAGGAAT
AAACCTTGTGCAGTTGTACAGTACAAATCATGGAAGGGTGGTGGAATAATTGCAGTGAGTTATGAAGCTC
GTGCATTTGGAGTCACTAGAAGTATGTGGGCAGATGATGCTAAGAAGTTATGTCCAGATCTTCTACTGGC
ACAAGTTCGTGAGTCCCGTGGGAAAGCTAACCTCACCAAGTACCGGGAAGCCAGTGTTGAAGTGATGGAG
ATAATGTCTCGTTTTGCTGTGATTGAACGTGCCAGCATTGATGAGGCTTACGTAGATCTGACCAGTGCTG
TACAAGAGAGACTACAAAAGCTACAAGGTCAGCCTATCTCGGCAGACTTGTTGCCAAGCACTTACATTGA
AGGGTTGCCCCAAGGCCCTACAACGGCAGAAGAGACTGTTCAGAAAGAGGGGATGCGAAAACAAGGCTTA
TTTCAATGGCTCGATTCTCTTCAGATTGATAACCTCACCTCTCCAGACCTGCAGCTCACCGTGGGAGCAG
TGATTGTGGAGGAAATGAGAGCAGCCATAGAGAGGGAGACTGGTTTTCAGTGTTCAGCTGGAATTTCACA
CAATAAGGTCCTGGCAAAACTGGCCTGTGGACTAAACAAGCCCAACCGCCAAACCCTGGTTTCACATGGG
TCAGTCCCACAGCTCTTCAGCCAAATGCCCATTCGCAAAATCCGTAGTCTTGGAGGAAAGCTAGGGGCCT
CTGTCATTGAGATCCTAGGGATAGAATACATGGGTGAACTGACCCAGTTCACTGAATCCCAGCTCCAGAG
TCATTTTGGGGAGAAGAATGGGTCTTGGCTATATGCCATGTGCCGAGGGATTGAACATGATCCAGTTAAA
CCCAGGCAACTACCCAAAACCATTGGCTGTAGTAAGAACTTCCCAGGAAAAACAGCTCTTGCTACTCGGG
AACAGGTACAATGGTGGCTGTTGCAATTAGCCCAGGAACTAGAGGAGAGACTGACTAAAGACCGAAATGA
TAATGACAGGGTAGCCACCCAGCTGGTTGTGAGCATTCGTGTACAAGGAGACAAACGCCTCAGCAGCCTG
CGCCGCTGCTGTGCCCTTACCCGCTATGATGCTCACAAGATGAGCCATGATGCATTTACTGTCATCAAGA
ACTGTAATACTTCTGGAATCCAGACAGAATGGTCTCCTCCTCTCACAATGCTTTTCCTCTGTGCTACAAA
ATTTTCTGCCTCTGCCCCTTCATCTTCTACAGACATCACCAGCTTCTTGAGCAGTGACCCAAGTTCTCTG
CCAAAGGTGCCAGTTACCAGCTCAGAAGCTAAGACCCAGGGAAGTGGCCCAGCGGTGACAGCCACTAAGA
AAGCAACCACGTCTCTGGAATCATTCTTCCAAAAAGCTGCAGAAAGGCAGAAAGTTAAAGAAGCTTCGCT
TTCATCTCTTACTGCTCCCACTCAGGCTCCCATGAGCAATTCACCATCCAAGCCCTCATTACCTTTTCAA
ACCAGTCAAAGTACAGGAACTGAGCCCTTCTTTAAGCAGAAAAGTCTGCTTCTAAAGCAGAAACAGCTTA
ATAATTCTTCAGTTTCTTCCCCCCAACAAAACCCATGGTCCAACTGTAAAGCATTACCAAACTCTTTACC
AACAGAGTATCCAGGGTGTGTCCCTGTTTGTGAAGGGGTGTCGAAGCTAGAAGAATCCTCTAAAGCAACT
CCTGCAGAGATGGATTTGGCCCACAACAGCCAAAGCATGCACGCCTCTTCAGCTTCCAAATCTGTGCTGG
AGGTGACTCAGAAAGCAACCCCAAATCCAAGTCTTCTAGCTGCT
[93 nt withheld, positions 3265-3357]
AAATCCTTTTTGCAGCCCCACTCTTCAAACCCCCAGGTTGTTTCTGCCGTATCTCATCAAGGCAAAAGAA
ATCCCAAGAGCCCTTTGGCCTGCACTAATAAACGCCCCAGGCCTGAGGGCATGCAAACATTGGAATCATT
TTTTAAGCCATTAACACATTAGGGATCCACCGGATCTAGATAACTGATCATAATCAGCCATACCACATTT
GTAGAGGTTTTACTTGCTTTAAAAAACCTCCCACACCTCCCCCTGAACCTGAAACATAAAATGAATGCAA
TTGTTGTTGTTAACTTGTTTATTGCAGCTTATAATGGTTACAAATAAAGCAATAGCATCACAAATTTCAC
AAATAAAGCATTTTTTTCACTGCATTCTAGTTGTGGTTTGTCCAAACTCATCAATGTATCTTAACGCGTA
AATTGTAAGCGTTAATATTTTGTTAAAATTCGCGTTAAATTTTTGTTAAATCAGCTCATTTTTTAACCAA
TAGGCCGAAATCGGCAAAATCCCTTATAAATCAAAAGAATAGACCGAGATAGGGT
[37 nt withheld, positions 3903-3939]
AAAGAACGTGGACTCCAACGTCAAAGG
[49 nt withheld, positions 3967-4015]
T
[91 nt withheld, positions 4017-4107]
G
[124 nt withheld, positions 4109-4232]
CAGGTGGCACTTTTCGGGGAAATGTGCGCGGAACCCCTATTTGTTTATTTTTCTAAATACATTCAAATAT
GTATCCGCTCATGAGACAATAACCCTGATAAATGCTTCAATAATATTGAAAAAGGAAGAGTCCTGAGGCG
GAAAGAACCAGCTGTGGAATGTGTGTCAGTTAGGGTGTGGAAAGTCCCCAGGCTCCCCAGCAGGCAGAAG
TATGCAAAGCATGCATCTCAATTAGTCAGCAACCAGGTGTGGAAAGTCCCCAGGCTCCCCAGCAGGCAGA
AGTATGCAAAGCATGCATCTCAATTAGTCAGCAACCATAGTCCCGCCCCTAACTCCGCCCATCCCGCCCC
TAACTCCGCCCAGTTCCGCCCATTCTCCGCCCCATGGCTGACTAATTTTTTTTATTTATGCAGAGGCCGA
GGCCGCCTCGGCCTCTGAGCTATTCCAGAAGTAGTGAGGAGGCTTTTTTGGAGGCCTAGGCTTTTGCAAA
GATCGATCAAGAGACAGGATGAGGATCGTTTCGCATGATTGAACAAGATGGATTGCACGCAGGTTCTCCG
GCCGCTTGGGTGGAGAGGCTATTCGGCTATGACTGGGCACAACAGACAATCGGCTGCTCTGATGCCGCCG
TGTTCCGGCTGTCAGCGCAGGGGCGCCCGGTTCTTTTTGTCAAGACCGACCTGTCCGGTGCCCTGAATGA
ACTGCAAGACGAGGCAGCGCGGCTATCGTGGCTGGCCACGACGGGCGTTCCTTGCGCAGCTGTGCTCGAC
GTTGTCACTGAAGCGGGAAGGGACTGGCTGCTATTGGGCGAAGTGCCGGGGCAGGATCTCCTGTCATCTC
ACCTTGCTCCTGCCGAGAAAGTATCCATCATGGCTGATGCAATGCGGCGGCTGCATACGCTTGATCCGGC
TACCTGCCCATTCGACCACCAAGCGAAACATCGCATCGAGCGAGCACGTACTCGGATGGAAGCCGGTCTT
GTCGATCAGGATGATCTGGACGAAGAGCATCAGGGGCTCGCGCCAGCCGAACTGTTCGCCAGGCTCAAGG
CGAGCATGCCCGACGGCGAGGATCTCGTCGTGACCCATGGCGATGCCTGCTTGCCGAATATCATGGTGGA
AAATGGCCGCTTTTCTGGATTCATCGACTGTGGCCGGCTGGGTGTGGCGGACCGCTATCAGGACATAGCG
TTGGCTACCCGTGATATTGCTGAAGAGCTTGGCGGCGAATGGGCTGACCGCTTCCTCGTGCTTTACGGTA
TCGCCGCTCCCGATTCGCAGCGCATCGCCTTCTATCGCCTTCTTGACGAGTTCTTCTGAGCGGGACTCTG
GGGTTCGAAATGACCGACCAAGCGACGCCCAACCTGCCATCACGAGATTTCGATTCCACCGCCGCCTTCT
ATGAAAGGTTGGGCTTCGGAATCGTTTTCCGGGACGCCGGCTGGATGATCCTCCAGCGCGGGGATCTCAT
GCTGGAGTTCTTCGCCCACCCTAGGGGGAGGCTAACTGAAACACGGAAGGAGACAATACCGGAAGGAACC
CGCGCTATGACGGCAATAAAAAGACAGAATAAAACGCACGGTGTTGGGTCGTTTGTTCATAAACGCGGGG
TTCGGTCCCAGGGCTGGCACTCTGTCGATACCCCACCGAGACCCCATTGGGGCCAATACGCCCGCGTTTC
TTCCTTTTCCCCACCCCACCCCCCAAGTTCGGGTGAAGGCCCAGGGCTCGCAGCCAACGTCGGGGCGGCA
GGCCCTGCCATAGCCTCAGGTTACTCATATATACTTTAGATTGATTTAAAACTTCATTTTTAATTTAAAA
GGATCTAGGTGAAGATCCTTTTTGATAATCTCATGACCAAAATCCCTTAACGTGAGTTTTCGTTCCACTG
AGCGTCAGACCCCGTAGAAAAGATCAAAGGATCTTCTTGAGATCCTTTTTTTCTGCGCGTAATCTGCTGC
TTGCAAACAAAAAAACCACCGCTACCAGCGGTGGTTTGTTTGCCGGATCAAGAGCTACCAACTCTTTTTC
CGAAGGTAACTGGCTTCAGCAGAGCGCAGATACCAAATACTGTTCTTCTAGTGTAGCCGTAGTTAGGCCA
CCACTTCAAGAACTCTGTAGCACCGCCTACATACCTCGCTCTGCTAATCCTGTTACCAGTGGCTGCTGCC
AGTGGCGATAAGTCGTGTCTTACCGGGTTGGACTCAAGACGATAGTTACCGGATAAGGCGCAGCGGTCGG
GCTGAACGGGGGGTTCGTGCACACAGCCCAGCTTGGAGCGAACGACCTACACCGAACTGAGATACCTACA
GCGTGAGCTATGAGAAAGCGCCACGCTTCCCGAAGGGAGAAAGGCGGACAGGTATCCGGTAAGCGGCAGG
GTCGGAACAGGAGAGCGCACGAGGGAGCTTCCAGGGGGAAACGCCTGGTATCTTTATAGTCCTGTCGGGT
TTCGCCACCTCTGACTTGAGCGTCGATTTTTGTGATGCTCGTCAGGGGGGCGGAGCCTATGGAAAAACGC
CAGCAACGCGGCCTTTTTACGGTTCCTGGCCTTTTGCTGGCCTTTTGCTCACATGTTCTTTCCTGCGTTA
TCCCCTGATTCTGTGGATAACCGTATTACCGCCATGCAT
